>Addgene plasmid #195356 | pCAG-ASAP3ER | addgene full sequence | sequence record 384552 | Addgene Partial NGS Result
GCTAGCTGTACACGCCACCATGGAGACGACTGTGAGGTATGAACAGGGGTCAGAGCTCACTAAAACTTCG
AGCTCTCCAACAGCAGATGAGCCCACGATAAAGATTGATGATGGTCGTGATGAGGGTAATGAACAAGACA
GCTGTTCCAATACCATTAGGAGAAAAATTTCCCCGTTTGTGATGTCATTTGGATTCAGAGTATTTGGAGT
TGTGCTTATCATTGTAGACATCATAGTGGTGATTGTGGATCTGGCCATCAGTGAGAAGAAAAGAGGCATT
AGAGAGATTCTTGAAGGTGTTTCCCTGGCTATAGCACTCTTCTTCCTTGTTGATGTTCTCATGAGAGTGT
TTGTTGAAGGCTTCAAGAACTATTTCCGGTCCAAACTGAATACTTTGGATGCAGTCATAGTAGTGGGCAC
TCTGCTAATTAATATGACCTACTCCTTCTCTGACGGTACATTTCGCGGTGATAACGTGTATATTACCGCG
GATAAACAGAAAAACGGCATTAAAGCGAACTTTACCGTGCGCCATAACGTGGAAGATGGCAGCGTGCAGC
TGGCGGATCATTATCAGCAGAACACCCCGATTGGCGATGGCCCGGTGCTGCTGCCGGATAACCATTATCT
GAGCACCCAGACCGTGCTGAGCAAAGATCCGAACGAAAAACGCGATCACATGGTGCTGCTGGAATTTGTG
ACCGCAGCGGGCATTACACACGGCATGGATGAACTGTATGGCGGCACTGGCGGCAGCGCGAGCCAGGGCG
AAGAACTGTTTACCGGCGTGGTGCCGATTCTGGTGGAACTGGATGGCGATGTGAACGGCCATAAATTTAG
CGTGCGCGGCGAAGGCGAAGGCGATGCGACCATTGGCAAACTGACCCTGAAATTTATTTGCACCACCGGC
AAACTACCGGTGCCGTGGCCGACCCTGGTGACCACCTTAACCTATGGCGTGCAGTGCTTTAGCCGCTATC
CGGATCATATGAAACGCCATGATTTTTTTAAAAGCGCGATGCCGGAAGGCTATGTGCAGGAACGCACCAT
TAGCTTTAAAGATGATGGCAAATATAAAACCCGCGCGGTGGTGAAATTTGAAGGCGATACCCTGGTGAAC
CGCATTGAACTGAAAGGCACCGATTTTAAAGAAGATGGCAACATTCTGGGGCATAAACTGGAATATAACA
CAGATCAGATGCCGCAGATGGTTACTCTTCTTCGAGTTCTGAGAATTGTTATCTTAATAAGAATATTTCA
GCTGGCTTCACAGAAGAAACAACTTGAAGTGGTAACCAAGAAGGCGGCGTAAAAGCTTGGTACCGAGCTC
GGATCCACTAGTCCAGTGTGGTGGAATTCTGCAGATATCCAGCACAGTGGCGGCCGCTCGAGTCTAGAGG
GCCCGTTTAAACCCGCTGATCAGCCTCGACTGTGCCTTCTAGTTGCCAGCCATCTGTTGTTTGCCCCTCC
CCCGTGCCTTCCTTGACCCTGGAAGGTGCCACTCCCACTGTCCTTTCCTAATAAAATGAGGAAATTGCAT
CGCATTGTCTGAGTAGGTGTCATTCTATTCTGGGGGGTGGGGTGGGGCAGGACAGCAAGGGGGAGGATTG
GGAAGACAATAGCAGGCATGCTGGGGATGCGGTGGGCTCTATGGCTTCTGAGGCGGAAAGAACCAGCTGG
GGCTCTAGGGGGTATCCCC
[124 nt withheld, positions 1700-1823]
C
[91 nt withheld, positions 1825-1915]
A
[49 nt withheld, positions 1917-1965]
CCTTTGACGTTGGAGTCCACGTTCTTT
[37 nt withheld, positions 1993-2029]
ACCCTATCTCGGTCTATTCTTTTGATTTATAAGGGATTTTGCCGATTTCGGCCTATTGGTTAAAAAATGA
GCTGATTTAACAAAAATTTAACGCGAATTAATTCTGTGGAATGTGTGTCAGTTAGGGTGTGGAAAGTCCC
CAGGCTCCCCAGCAGGCAGAAGTATGCAAAGCATGCATCTCAATTAGTCAGCAACCAGGTGTGGAAAGTC
CCCAGGCTCCCCAGCAGGCAGAAGTATGCAAAGCATGCATCTCAATTAGTCAGCAACCATAGTCCCGCCC
CTAACTCCGCCCATCCCGCCCCTAACTCCGCCCAGTTCCGCCCATTCTCCGCCCCATGGCTGACTAATTT
TTTTTATTTATGCAGAGGCCGAGGCCGCCTCTGCCTCTGAGCTATTCCAGAAGTAGTGAGGAGGCTTTTT
TGGAGGCCTAGGCTTTTGCAAAAAGCTCCCGCATGACCGAGTACAAGCCCACGGTGCGCCTCGCCACCCG
CGACGACGTCCCCAGGGCCGTACGCACCCTCGCCGCCGCGTTCGCCGACTACCCCGCCACGCGCCACACC
GTCGATCCGGACCGCCACATCGAGCGGGTCACCGAGCTGCAAGAACTCTTCCTCACGCGCGTCGGGCTCG
ACATCGGCAAGGTGTGGGTCGCGGACGACGGCGCCGCGGTGGCGGTCTGGACCACGCCGGAGAGCGTCGA
AGCGGGGGCGGTGTTCGCCGAGATCGGCCCGCGCATGGCCGAGTTGAGCGGTTCCCGGCTGGCCGCGCAG
CAACAGATGGAAGGCCTCCTGGCGCCGCACCGGCCCAAGGAGCCCGCGTGGTTCCTGGCCACCGTCGGCG
TCTCGCCCGACCACCAGGGCAAGGGTCTGGGCAGCGCCGTCGTGCTCCCCGGAGTGGAGGCGGCCGAGCG
CGCCGGGGTGCCCGCCTTCCTGGAGACCTCCGCGCCCCGCAACCTCCCCTTCTACGAGCGGCTCGGCTTC
ACCGTCACCGCCGACGTCGAGGTGCCCGAAGGACCGCGCACCTGGTGCATGACCCGCAAGCCCGGTGCCT
GATTCGAAATGACCGACCAAGCGACGCCCAACCTGCCATCACGAGATTTCGATTCCACCGCCGCCTTCTA
TGAAAGGTTGGGCTTCGGAATCGTTTTCCGGGACGCCGGCTGGATGATCCTCCAGCGCGGGGATCTCATG
CTGGAGTTCTTCGCCCACCCCAACTTGTTTATTGCAGCTTATAATGGTTACAAATAAAGCAATAGCATCA
CAAATTTCACAAATAAAGCATTTTTTTCACTGCATTCTAGTTGTGGTTTGTCCAAACTCATCAATGTATC
TTATCATGTCTGTATACCGTCGACCTCTAGCTAGAGCTTGGCGTAATCATGGTCATAGCTGTTTCCTGTG
TGAAATTGTTATCCGCTCACAATTCCACACAACATACGAGCCGGAAGCATAAAGTGTAAAGCCTGGGGTG
CCTAATGAGTGAGCTAACTCACATTAATTGCGTTGCGCTCACTGCCCGCTTTCCAGTCGGGAAACCTGTC
GTGCCAGCTGCATTAATGAATCGGCCAACGCGCGGGGAGAGGCGGTTTGCGTATTGGGCGCTCTTCCGCT
TCCTCGCTCACTGACTCGCTGCGCTCGGTCGTTCGGCTGCGGCGAGCGGTATCAGCTCACTCAAAGGCGG
TAATACGGTTATCCACAGAATCAGGGGATAACGCAGGAAAGAACATGTGAGCAAAAGGCCAGCAAAAGGC
CAGGAACCGTAAAAAGGCCGCGTTGCTGGCGTTTTTCCATAGGCTCCGCCCCCCTGACGAGCATCACAAA
AATCGACGCTCAAGTCAGAGGTGGCGAAACCCGACAGGACTATAAAGATACCAGGCGTTTCCCCCTGGAA
GCTCCCTCGTGCGCTCTCCTGTTCCGACCCTGCCGCTTACCGGATACCTGTCCGCCTTTCTCCCTTCGGG
AAGCGTGGCGCTTTCTCATAGCTCACGCTGTAGGTATCTCAGTTCGGTGTAGGTCGTTCGCTCCAAGCTG
GGCTGTGTGCACGAACCCCCCGTTCAGCCCGACCGCTGCGCCTTATCCGGTAACTATCGTCTTGAGTCCA
ACCCGGTAAGACACGACTTATCGCCACTGGCAGCAGCCACTGGTAACAGGATTAGCAGAGCGAGGTATGT
AGGCGGTGCTACAGAGTTCTTGAAGTGGTGGCCTAACTACGGCTACACTAGAAGAACAGTATTTGGTATC
TGCGCTCTGCTGAAGCCAGTTACCTTCGGAAAAAGAGTTGGTAGCTCTTGATCCGGCAAACAAACCACCG
CTGGTAGCGGTGGTTTTTTTGTTTGCAAGCAGCAGATTACGCGCAGAAAAAAAGGATCTCAAGAAGATCC
TTTGATCTTTTCTACGGGGTCTGACGCTCAGTGGAACGAAAACTCACGTTAAGGGATTTTGGTCATGAGA
TTATCAAAAAGGATCTTCACCTAGATCCTTTTAAATTAAAAATGAAGTTTTAAATCAATCTAAAGTATAT
ATGAGTAAACTTGGTCTGACAGTTACCAATGCTTAATCAGTGAGGCACCTATCTCAGCGATCTGTCTATT
TCGTTCATCCATAGTTGCCTGACTCCCCGTCGTGTAGATAACTACGATACGGGAGGGCTTACCATCTGGC
CCCAGTGCTGCAATGATACCGCGAGACCCACGCTCACCGGCTCCAGATTTATCAGCAATAAACCAGCCAG
CCGGAAGGGCCGAGCGCAGAAGTGGTCCTGCAACTTTATCCGCCTCCATCCAGTCTATTAATTGTTGCCG
GGAAGCTAGAGTAAGTAGTTCGCCAGTTAATAGTTTGCGCAACGTTGTTGCCATTGCTACAGGCATCGTG
GTGTCACGCTCGTCGTTTGGTATGGCTTCATTCAGCTCCGGTTCCCAACGATCAAGGCGAGTTACATGAT
CCCCCATGTTGTGCAAAAAAGCGGTTAGCTCCTTCGGTCCTCCGATCGTTGTCAGAAGTAAGTTGGCCGC
AGTGTTATCACTCATGGTTATGGCAGCACTGCATAATTCTCTTACTGTCATGCCATCCGTAAGATGCTTT
TCTGTGACTGGTGAGTACTCAACCAAGTCATTCTGAGAATAGTGTATGCGGCGACCGAGTTGCTCTTGCC
CGGCGTCAATACGGGATAATACCGCGCCACATAGCAGAACTTTAAAAGTGCTCATCATTGGAAAACGTTC
TTCGGGGCGAAAACTCTCAAGGATCTTACCGCTGTTGAGATCCAGTTCGATGTAACCCACTCGTGCACCC
AACTGATCTTCAGCATCTTTTACTTTCACCAGCGTTTCTGGGTGAGCAAAAACAGGAAGGCAAAATGCCG
CAAAAAAGGGAATAAGGGCGACACGGAAATGTTGAATACTCATACTCTTCCTTTTTCAATATTATTGAAG
CATTTATCAGGGTTATTGTCTCATGAGCGGATACATATTTGAATGTATTTAGAAAAATAAACAAATAGGG
GTTCCGCGCACATTTCCCCGAAAAGTGCCACCTGACGTCGACATTGATTATTGACTAGTTATTAATAGTA
ATCAATTACGGGGTCATTAGTTCATAGCCCATATATGGAGTTCCGCGTTACATAACTTACGGTAAATGGC
CCGCCTGGCTGACCGCCCAACGACCCCCGCCCATTGACGTCAATAATGACGTATGTTCCCATAGTAACGC
CAATAGGGACTTTCCATTGACGTCAATGGGTGGAGTATTTACGGTAAACTGCCCACTTGGCAGTACATCA
AGTGTATCATATGCCAAGTACGCCCCCTATTGACGTCAATGACGGTAAATGGCCCGCCTGGCATTATGCC
CAGTACATGACCTTATGGGACTTTCCTACTTGGCAGTACATCTACGTATTAGTCATCGCTATTACCATGG
TCGAGGTGAGCCCCACGTTCTGCTTCACTCTCCCCATCTCCCCCCCCTCCCCACCCCCAATTTTGTATTT
ATTTATTTTTTAATTATTTTGTGCAGCGATGGGGGCGGGGGGGGGGGGNNNSGSGCGCCRGGSGGGGGGG
GGGGGGGSGGGGGGSGGGGSGGGGSGRGGCGGAGAGGTGCGGCGGCAGCCAATCAGAGCGGCGCGCTCCG
AAAGTTTCCTTTTATGGCGAGGCGGCGGCGGCGGCGGCCCTATAAAAAGCGAAGCGCGCGGCGGGCGGGA
GTCGCTGCGCGCTGCCTTCGCCCCGTGCCCCGCTCCGCCGCCGCCTCGCGCCGCCCGCCCCGGCTCTGAC
TGACCGCGTTACTCCCACAGGTGAGCGGGCGGGACGGCCCTTCTCCTCCGGGCTGTAATTAGCGCTTGGT
TTAATGACGGCTTGTTTCTTTTCTGTGGCTGCGTGAAAGCCTTGAGGGGCTCCGGGAGGGCCCTTTGTGC
GGGGGGAGCGGCTCGGGGGGTGCGTGCGTGTGTGTGTGCGTGGGGAGCGCCGCGTGCGGCTCCGCGCTGC
CCGGCGGCTGTGAGCGCTGCGGGCGCGGCGCGGGGCTTTGTGCGCTCCGCAGTGTGCGCGAGGGGAGCGC
GGCCGGGGGCGGTGCCCCGCGGTGCGGGGGGGGCTGCGAGGGGAACAAAGGCTGCGTGCGGGGTGTGTGC
GTGGGGGGGTGAGCAGGGGGTGTGGGCGCGTCGGTCGGGCTGCAACCCCCCCTGCACCCCCCTCCCCGAG
TTGCTGAGCACGGCCCGGCTTCGGGTGCGGGGCTCCGTACGGGGCGTGGCGCGGGGCTCGCCGTGCCGGG
CGGGGGGTGGCGGCAGGTGGGGGTGCCGGGCGGGGCGGGGCCGCCTCGGGCCGGGGRGGGCTCGGGGGAG
GGGCGCGGCGGCCCCCGGAGCGCCGGCGGCTGTCGAGGCGCGGCGAGCCGCAGCCATTGCCTTTTATGGT
AATCGTGCGAGAGGGCGCAGGGACTTCCTTTGTCCCAAATCTGTGCGGAGCCGAAATCTGGGAGGCGCCG
CCGCACCCCCTCTAGCGGGCGCGGGGCGAAGCGGTGCGGCGCCGGCAGGAAGGAAATGGGCGGGGAGGGC
CTTCGTGCGTCGCCGCGCCGCCGTCCCCTTCTCCCTCTCCAGCCTCGGGGCTGTCCGCGGGGGGACGGCT
GCCTTCGGGGGGGACGGGGCAGGGCGGGGTTCGGCTTCTGGCGTGTGACCGGCGGCTCTAGAGCCTCTGC
TAACCATGTTCATGCCTTCTTCTTTTTCCTACAGCTCCTGGGCAACGTGCTGGTTATTGTGCTGTCTCAT
CATTTTGGCAAAGAATTCCTCGAGGAATTCACTCCTCAGGTGCAGGCTGCCTATCAGAAGGTGGTGGCTG
GTGTGGCCAATGCCCTGGCTCACAAATACCACTGAGATCTGCATGA
Features (pLannotate 1.2.2; 18 found; start..end, strand, type, name):
    470..1189    +  CDS            cEGFP: cEGFP is a basic (constitutively fluorescent) green fluorescent protein published in 2008, derived from Aequorea victoria.
   1430..1654    +  polyA_signal   bGH poly(A) signal: bovine growth hormone polyadenylation signal
   1658..1679    +  promoter       SV40 promoter (fragment): SV40 enhancer and early promoter
   1700..2128    +  rep_origin     f1 ori (sequence partly withheld): f1 bacteriophage origin of replication; arrow indicates direction of (+) strand synthesis
   2142..2471    +  promoter       SV40 promoter: SV40 enhancer and early promoter
   2482..3081    +  CDS            PuroR: puromycin N-acetyltransferase; pac from Streptomyces alboniger; confers resistance to puromycin
   3088..3246    +  CDS            ble (fragment): BLE_KLEPN - Experimental evidence at protein level: Swiss-Prot protein existence level 1. Binding protein with a strong affinity to the bleomycin family of antibiotics. Binds to CL990; an antimitotic-antibiotic compound. From Klebsiella pneumoniae.
   3241..3362    +  polyA_signal   SV40 poly(A) signal: SV40 polyadenylation signal
   3435..3451    -  protein_bind   lac operator: The lac repressor binds to the lac operator to inhibit transcription in E. coli. This inhibition can be relieved by adding lactose or isopropyl-β-D-thiogalactopyranoside (IPTG). lac repressor encoded by lacI
   3459..3489    -  promoter       lac promoter: promoter for the E. coli lac operon
   3504..3525    -  protein_bind   CAP binding site: CAP binding activates transcription in the presence of cAMP. E. coli catabolite activator protein
   3538..3630    -  CDS            lacI (fragment): lac repressor; lacI; The lac repressor binds to the lac operator to inhibit transcription in E. coli. This inhibition can be relieved by adding lactose or isopropyl-β-D-thiogalactopyranoside (IPTG).
   3813..4401    -  rep_origin     ori: high-copy-number ColE1/pMB1/pBR322/pUC origin of replication
   4572..5432    -  CDS            AmpR: β-lactamase; bla; confers resistance to ampicillin, carbenicillin, and related antibiotics
   5433..5537    -  promoter       AmpR promoter: bla
   5569..5948    +  enhancer       CMV enhancer: human cytomegalovirus immediate early enhancer
   6227..7243    +  intron         chimeric intron: chimera between introns from chicken β-actin and rabbit β-globin
   7247..7381    +  CDS            HBB: HBB_COLGU - Experimental evidence at transcript level: Swiss-Prot protein existence level 2. Involved in oxygen transport from the lung to the various peripheral tissues. From Colobus guereza (Mantled guereza) (Eastern black-and-white colobus monkey).
