[The description below was written by a language model from this plasmid's Addgene catalogue record and pLannotate feature annotations shown in this document.]
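Description:
pCAG-ASAP3ER is a 7,395 bp mammalian expression plasmid built on a pCAGGs backbone, carrying a 1,293 bp insert named ASAP3ER cloned between NheI and HindIII sites. It is maintained in E. coli through a high-copy ColE1/pUC-type origin and selected with ampicillin via the β-lactamase gene and its own promoter. An f1 origin and remnants of a lac promoter/operator region are also present as backbone carry-over.

Expression is driven by the CAG promoter. The feature table annotates its CMV immediate-early enhancer and the chimeric chicken β-actin/rabbit β-globin intron, with the unannotated stretch between them presumably holding the β-actin core promoter. The short "HBB" hit just after the intron most likely reflects the rabbit β-globin exon sequence that forms part of this promoter cassette rather than a real globin coding region. Within the insert, the annotation tool recognises only a GFP-derived coding segment, consistent with the recorded GFP tag or fusion. The flanking portions of the open reading frame are not annotated, and the record does not describe the domains or any targeting signal. Transcripts terminate at a bovine growth hormone polyadenylation signal. Downstream lies a separate SV40 promoter–puromycin N-acetyltransferase cassette, followed by a residual bleomycin-resistance fragment and an SV40 poly(A) signal, which should permit puromycin selection of transfected cells, although the catalogue entry does not list this marker.

Judging by the name and the associated publication on electrical signals in the endoplasmic reticulum of neurons and other cell types, the construct is used for strong constitutive expression of a GFP-based ASAP3-type fluorescent sensor for imaging ER electrical signals. The sequence derives from a partial NGS result.
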