Addgene plasmid #195356: pCAG-ASAP3ER
Purpose: ASAP3ER under the control of the pCAG promoter
Depositing lab: Brenda Bloodgood. Depositing organization: University of California, San Diego (UCSD). Publication: Electrical signals in the ER are cell type and stimulus specific with extreme spatial compartmentalization in neurons. Campbell EP, Abushawish AA, Valdez LA, Bell MK, Haryono M, Rangamani P, Bloodgood BL. Cell Rep. 2023 Jan 31;42(1):111943. doi: 10.1016/j.celrep.2022.111943. Epub 2023 Jan 5. PubMed 36640310.
Backbone
  Vector backbone: pCAGGs
  Backbone size w/o insert (bp): 6102
  Total vector size (bp): 7395
  Vector type: Mammalian Expression
Growth in bacteria
  Bacterial resistance: Ampicillin, 100 μg/mL
  Growth temperature: 37°C
  Growth strain: DH5alpha
  Copy number: Unknown
Gene/Insert
  Gene/Insert name: ASAP3ER
  Insert size (bp): 1293
  Promoter: pCAG
  Tag / fusion protein: GFP
  Cloning method: Restriction Enzyme; 5′ cloning site NheI (unknown if destroyed); 3′ cloning site HindIII (unknown if destroyed)
  Sequencing primers: 5′ caggtgcaggctgcctatc; 3′ gcacagtcgaggctgatcagc
Terms and licenses: Academic/Nonprofit Terms; Industry Terms: Not Available to Industry
How to cite: pCAG-ASAP3ER was a gift from Brenda Bloodgood (Addgene plasmid # 195356 ; http://n2t.net/addgene:195356 ; RRID:Addgene_195356)
